Addgene plasmid #174517: pBAD_Ub11TCA
Purpose: Recoded ubiquitin reporter with TCA replacing codon 11 of wt ubiquitin
Depositing lab: Jason W Chin. Depositing organization: MRC Laboratory of Molecular Biology. Publication: Sense codon reassignment enables viral resistance and encoded polymer synthesis. Robertson WE, Funke LFH, de la Torre D, Fredens J, Elliott TS, Spinck M, Christova Y, Cervettini D, Boge FL, Liu KC, Buse S, Maslen S, Salmond GPC, Chin JW. Science. 2021 Jun 4;372(6546):1057-1062. doi: 10.1126/science.abg3029. PubMed 34083482.
Backbone
  Vector backbone: pBAD
  Backbone size w/o insert (bp): 3896
  Total vector size (bp): 4145
  Modifications to backbone: The entire backbone was recoded according to Syn61. AmpR gene was replaced by ApmR (apramycin)
  Vector type: Bacterial Expression
Growth in bacteria
  Bacterial resistance: Apramycin, 25 μg/mL
  Growth temperature: 37°C
  Growth strain: DH5alpha
  Copy number: Unknown
Gene/Insert
  Gene/Insert name: Ubiquitin
  Species: H. sapiens (human)
  Insert size (bp): 249
  Mutation: Recoded with TCA replacing codon 11 of wt ubiquitin
  Promoter: araBAD
  Tag / fusion protein: 6xHis (C terminal on insert)
  Cloning method: Gibson Cloning
  Sequencing primers: 5′ ATGCCATAGCATTTTTATCC
Terms and licenses: Academic/Nonprofit Terms; Industry Terms: Not Available to Industry
How to cite: pBAD_Ub11TCA was a gift from Jason W Chin (Addgene plasmid # 174517 ; http://n2t.net/addgene:174517 ; RRID:Addgene_174517)
