[The description below was written by a language model from this plasmid's Addgene catalogue record and pLannotate feature annotations shown in this document.]
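Description:
pBAD_Ub11TCA is a 4,145 bp bacterial expression plasmid built on a pBAD backbone for arabinose-inducible protein production in E. coli. According to the record, the entire backbone was recoded to match the compressed codon scheme of the Syn61 recoded E. coli genome, and the usual ampicillin marker was replaced by an apramycin resistance gene (aminoglycoside 3-N-acetyltransferase type IV), which the feature table places downstream of the AmpR (bla) promoter. Replication is annotated as coming from a medium-copy p15A origin, which is compatible with ColE1-type plasmids. The catalogue entry itself lists copy number as unknown. Short matches to RSF ori, rop, IS1 and a tet promoter are fragmentary annotation hits rather than evidently functional parts.

The payload is a 249 bp human ubiquitin open reading frame with a C-terminal 6xHis tag, in which codon 11 of the wild-type sequence has been replaced by the serine codon TCA. The annotation software matched the coding region to a ubiquitin from another species, reflecting the protein's strong conservation, and picked up the His tag as a fragment of a composite tag. Expression is driven by the araBAD promoter under control of the divergently transcribed araC regulator, so transcription is activated by L-arabinose, and it ends at the rrnB T1 terminator region.

The plasmid serves as a reporter for sense codon reassignment. In a host lacking normal decoding of TCA, how that position is read determines the ubiquitin product, and the His tag allows the product to be purified for analysis. The associated work concerns reassigning sense codons for viral resistance and encoded polymer synthesis.
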