Features (pLannotate 1.2.2; 13 found; start..end, strand, type, name):
     68..183     +  ncRNA          5S rRNA: Accession: RF00001 - 5S ribosomal RNA
    187..273     +  terminator     rrnB T1 terminator: Escherichia coli rrnB; transcription terminator T1 from the E. coli rrnB gene
    282..352     +  mobile_element IS1 (fragment): prokaryotic transposable element IS1
    471..526     -  rep_origin     RSF ori (fragment): Plasmids containing the RSF 1030 origin of replication can be propagated in E. coli cells that contain additional plasmids with compatible origins.
    614..1159    -  rep_origin     p15A ori: Plasmids containing the medium-copy-number p15A origin of replication can be propagated in E. coli cells that contain a second plasmid with the ColE1 origin.
   1271..1299    +  promoter       tet promoter: E. coli promoter for tetracycline efflux protein gene
   1347..1438    +  promoter       AmpR promoter: bla
   1448..2230    +  CDS            ApmR: aminoglycoside 3-N-acetyltransferase type IV ; aac(3)IV; confers resistance to apramycin (Paget and Davies, 1996)
   2388..2428    -  CDS            rop (fragment): Rop protein, which maintains plasmids at low copy number; rop
   2553..3428    -  CDS            araC: ARAC_ECOLI - Experimental evidence at protein level: Swiss-Prot protein existence level 1. Transcription factor that regulates the expression of several genes involved in the transport and metabolism of L-arabinose (PubMed:4362626, PubMed:328165, PubMed:6251457, PubMed:2962192, PubMed:6319708, PubMed:2231717, PubMed:1447222). Functions both as a positive and a negative regulator (PubMed:328165, PubMed:6251457). In the presence of arabinose, activates the expression of the araBAD, araE, araFGH and araJ promoters (PubMed:4362626, PubMed:328165, PubMed:6251457, PubMed:2962192, PubMed:6319708, Pub
   3455..3739    +  promoter       araBAD promoter: araBAD; promoter of the L-arabinose operon of E. coli; the araC regulatory gene is transcribed in the opposite direction (Guzman et al., 1995)
   3806..3994    +  CDS            UBIQ_LUMTE: Experimental evidence at protein level: Swiss-Prot protein existence level 1. Ubiquitin exists either covalently attached to another protein, or free (unanchored). When covalently bound, it is conjugated to target proteins via an isopeptide bond either as a monomer (monoubiquitin), a polymer linked via different Lys residues of the ubiquitin (polyubiquitin chains) or a linear polymer linked via the initiator Met of the ubiquitin (linear polyubiquitin chains). Polyubiquitin chains, when attached to a target protein, have different functions depending on the Lys residue of the ubiquitin that is
   4089..4106    +  CDS            capTEV™ (fragment): composite tag for in vivo biotinylation, TEV protease cleavage, and 6xHis tagging
>Addgene plasmid #174517 | pBAD_Ub11TCA | addgene full sequence | sequence record 343334 | Addgene NGS Result
GAGAGAAGATTTTCAGCCTGATACAGATTAAATCAGAACGCAGAAGCGGTCTGATAAAACAGAATTTGCC
TGGCGGCAGTAGCGCGGTGGTCCCACCTGACCCCATGCCGAACTCAGAAGTGAAACGCCGTAGCGCCGAT
GGTAGTGTGGGGTCTCCCCATGCGAGAGTAGGGAACTGCCAGGCATCAAATAAAACGAAAGGCTCAGTCG
AAAGACTGGGCCTTTCGTTTTATCTGTTGTTTGTCGGTGAACGCTCTCCTGAGTAGGACAAATCCGCCGG
GAGCTGTCCCTCCTGTTCAGCTACTGACGGGGTGGTGCGTAACGGCAAAAGCACCGCCGGACATCAGCGC
TAGCGGAGTGTATACTGGCTTACTATGTTGGCACTGATGAGGGTGTCAGTGAAGTGCTTCATGTGGCAGG
AGAAAAAAGGCTGCACCGGTGCGTCAGCAGAATATGTGATACAGGATATATTCCGCTTCCTCGCTCACTG
ACTCGCTACGCTCGGTCGTTCGACTGCGGCGAGCGGAAATGGCTTACGAACGGGGCGGAGATTTCCTGGA
AGATGCCAGGAAGATACTTAACAGGGAAGTGAGAGGGCCGCGGCAAAGCCGTTTTTCCATAGGCTCCGCC
CCCCTGACAAGCATCACGAAATCTGACGCTCAAATCAGTGGTGGCGAAACCCGACAGGACTATAAAGATA
CCAGGCGTTTCCCCCTGGCGGCTCCCTCGTGCGCTCTCCTGTTCCTGCCTTTCGGTTTACCGGTGTCATT
CCGCTGTTATGGCCGCGTTTGTCTCATTCCACGCCTGACACTCAGTTCCGGGTAGGCAGTTCGCTCCAAG
CTGGACTGTATGCACGAACCCCCCGTTCAGTCCGACCGCTGCGCCTTATCCGGTAACTATCGTCTTGAGT
CCAACCCGGAAAGACATGCAAAAGCACCACTGGCAGCAGCCACTGGTAATTGATTTAGAGGAGTTAGTCT
TGAAGTCATGCGCCGGTTAAGGCTAAACTGAAAGGACAAGTTTTGGTGACTGCGCTCCTCCAAGCCAGTT
ACCTCGGTTCAAAGAGTTGGTAGCTCAGAGAACCTTCGAAAAACCGCCCTGCAAGGCGGTTTTTTCGTTT
TCAGAGCAAGAGTTTACGCGCAGACCAAAACGATCTCAAGAAGATCATCTTATTAATCAGATAAAATATT
TCTAGATTTCAGTGCAATTTATCTCTTCAAATGTAGCACCTGAAGTCAGCCCCATACGATATAAGTTGTA
ATTCTCATGTTTGACAGCTTATCATCGATAAGCTTTAATGCGGTAGTTTATCACAGTTAAATTGCTAACG
CAGTCAGGCACCGTGTTTTGTTTATTTTTCTAAATACATTCAAATATGTATCCGCTCATGAGACAATAAC
CCTGATAAATGCTTCAATAATATTGAAAAAGGAAGAGTATGAGTAGTGCGGTGGAGTGCAATGTCGTGCA
ATACGAATGGCGAAAAGCCGAGCTCATCGGTCAGCTTCTCAACCTTGGGGTTACCCCCGGCGGTGTGCTG
CTGGTCCACAGCTCCTTCCGTAGCGTCCGGCCCCTCGAAGATGGGCCACTTGGACTGATCGAGGCCCTGC
GTGCTGCGCTGGGTCCGGGAGGGACGCTCGTCATGCCCAGCTGGAGTGGTCTGGACGACGAGCCGTTCGA
TCCTGCCACGAGCCCCGTTACACCGGACCTTGGAGTTGTCTCTGACACATTCTGGCGCCTGCCAAATGTA
AAGCGCAGCGCCCATCCATTTGCCTTTGCGGCAGCGGGGCCACAGGCAGAGCAGATCATCTCTGATCCAT
TGCCCCTGCCACCTCACAGCCCTGCAAGCCCGGTCGCCCGTGTCCATGAACTCGATGGGCAGGTACTTCT
CCTCGGCGTGGGACACGATGCCAACACGACGCTGCATCTTGCCGAGTTGATGGCAAAGGTTCCCTATGGG
GTGCCGAGACACTGCACCATTCTTCAGGATGGCAAGTTGGTACGCGTCGATTATCTCGAGAATGACCACT
GCTGTGAGCGCTTTGCCTTGGCGGACAGGTGGCTCAAGGAGAAGAGCCTTCAGAAGGAAGGTCCAGTCGG
TCATGCCTTTGCTCGGTTGATCCGCTCCCGCGACATTGTGGCGACAGCCCTGGGTCAACTGGGCCGAGAT
CCGTTGATCTTCCTGCATCCGCCAGAGGCGGGATGCGAAGAATGCGATGCCGCTCGCCAGAGCATTGGCT
GAATGGAAGCCGGCGGCACCTCGCTAACGGATTCACCACTCCAAGAATTGGAGCCAATCAATTCTTGCGG
AGAACTGTGAATGCGCAAACCAACCCTTGGCAGAACATATCCATCGCGTGCGGCCGCGTCTCCGGGAGCT
GCATGTGTCAGAGGTTTTCACCGTCATCACCGAAACGCGCGAGGCAGCAGATCAATTCGCGCGCGAAGGC
GAAGCGGCATGCATAATGTGCCTGTCAAATGGACGAAGCAGGGATTCTGCAAACCCTATGCTACTCCGTC
AAGCCGTCAATTGTCTGATTCGTTACCAATTAGCTCAACTTGACGGCTACATCATTCACTTTTTCTTCAC
AACCGGCACGGAACTCGCTCGGGCTGGCCCCGGTGCATTTTTTAAATACCCGGCTGAAATAGAGTTGATC
GTCAAAACCAACATTGCGACCGACGGTGGCGATAGGCATCCGGGTGGTGCTCAAAAGCAGCTTCGCCTGG
CTGATACGTTGGTCCTCGCGCCAGCTTAAGACGCTAATCCCTAACTGCTGGCGGAAAAGATGACTCAGAC
GGCTCGGGCTCAAGCAAACATGCTGTGCGACGCTGGCGATATCAAAATTGCTGTCTGCCAGGTGATCGCT
GATGTACTGACAAGCCTCGCGTACCCGATTATCCATCGGTGGATGGAGGCTCTCGTTAATCGCTTCCATG
CGCCGCAGTAACAATTGCTCAAGCAGATTTATCGCCAGCAGCTCGCTATAGCGCCCTTCCCCTTGCCCGG
CGTTAATGATTTGCCCAAACAGGTCGCTGAAATGCGGCTGGTGCGCTTCATCCGGGCGAAAGAACCCCGT
ATTGGCAAATATACTCGGCCAGTTAAGCCATTCATGCCAGTAGGCGCGCGGACGAAAGTAAACCCACTGG
TGATACCATTCGCGAGCCTCCGGATGACGACCGTAGTGATGAATCTCTCCTGGCGGGAACAGCAAAATAT
CACCCGGTCGGCAAACAAATTCTCGTCCCTGATTTTTCACCACCCCCTGACCGCGAATGGTGAGATTGAG
AATATAACCTTTCATTCCCAGCGGTCGGTCGATAAAAAAATCGAGATAACCGTTGGCCTCAATCGGCGTT
AAACCCGCCACCAGATGGGCATTAAAGCTGTATCCCGGCAGCAGGGGATCATTTTGCGCTTCAGCCATAC
TTTTCATACTCCCGCCATTCAGAGAAGAAACCAATTGTCCATATTGCATCAGACATTGCCGTCACTGCGT
CTTTTACTGGCTCTTCTCGCTAACCAAACCGGTAACCCCGCTTATTAAAAGCATTCTGTAACAAAGCGGG
ACCAAAGCCATGACAAAAACGCGTAACAAAAGTGTCTATAATCACGGCAGAAAAGTCCACATTGATTATT
TGCACGGCGTCACACTTTGCTATGCCATAGCATTTTTATCCATAAGATTAGCGGATCCTACCTGACGCTT
TTTATCGCAACTCTCTACTGTTTCTCCATACCCGTTTTTTGGGCTAACAGGAGGAATTAACCATGCAGAT
CTTTGTTAAAACCCTGACCGGCTCAACCATTACCCTGGAAGTTGAACCGAGCGATACCATTGAAAATGTG
AAAGCCAAAATTCAGGATAAAGAAGGTATTCCGCCTGATCAGCAGCGTCTGATTTTTGCAGGTAAACAGC
TGGAAGATGGTCGTACCCTGAGCGATTATAACATTCAGAAAGAAAGCACCCTGCATCTGGTTCTGCGTCT
GCGTGGTGGCCACCATCATCATCACCATTAAAGCTCGAGCGAAGCTTGGGCCCGAACAAAAACTCATCTC
AGAAGAGGATCTGAATAGCGCCGTCGACCATCATCATCATCATCATTGAGTTTAAACGGTCTCCAGCTTG
GCTGTTTTGGCGGAT
